Addgene plasmid #179714: pF(UG) hSyn PP-HaloTag-SYT7alpha
Purpose: Lentiviral expression of mouse Syt7 with N terminal HaloTag
Depositing lab: Edwin Chapman. Depositing organization: University of Wisconsin, Madison. Publication: Synaptotagmin 7 is targeted to the axonal plasma membrane through gamma-secretase processing to promote synaptic vesicle docking in mouse hippocampal neurons. Vevea JD, Kusick GF, Courtney KC, Chen E, Watanabe S, Chapman ER. Elife. 2021 Sep 20;10. pii: 67261. doi: 10.7554/eLife.67261. PubMed 34543184.
Backbone
  Vector backbone: PFUGW
  Vector type: Lentiviral
Growth in bacteria
  Bacterial resistance: Ampicillin, 100 μg/mL
  Growth temperature: 37°C
  Growth strain: NEB Stable
  Copy number: High Copy
Gene/Insert
  Gene/Insert name: SYT7
  Species: M. musculus (mouse)
  Entrez Gene: Syt7 (a.k.a. B230112P13Rik)
  Cloning method: Ligation Independent Cloning
Terms and licenses: Academic/Nonprofit Terms; Industry Terms: Not Available to Industry
How to cite: pF(UG) hSyn PP-HaloTag-SYT7alpha was a gift from Edwin Chapman (Addgene plasmid # 179714 ; http://n2t.net/addgene:179714 ; RRID:Addgene_179714)
