[The description below was written by a language model from this plasmid's Addgene catalogue record and pLannotate feature annotations shown in this document.]
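Description:
pF(UG) hSyn PP-HaloTag-SYT7alpha is a lentiviral transfer plasmid built on the FUGW backbone, in which the usual promoter and reporter have been replaced by a neuron-specific expression cassette for tagged mouse synaptotagmin 7 (alpha isoform, per the construct name). It is propagated in E. coli through a high-copy ColE1/pUC-type origin with ampicillin selection (AmpR). The backbone also carries an f1 origin and an SV40/EM7-driven bleomycin/Zeocin resistance cassette that lies outside the viral genome.

The viral portion follows a third-generation layout. A CMV enhancer/promoter fused to a truncated HIV-1 5' LTR drives Tat-independent genomic RNA production in packaging cells. It is followed by the Ψ packaging signal with a partial gag sequence, the Rev response element for nuclear export of the unspliced RNA, and the cPPT/CTS element that aids nuclear import in transduced cells. The human synapsin I promoter then restricts expression to neurons. The open reading frame begins with the bovine prolactin signal sequence (the "PP" in the name), followed by HaloTag and then Syt7. The signal peptide should direct the N-terminal HaloTag into the secretory pathway lumen, placing it on the luminal/extracellular side of this membrane protein, where it can be covalently labelled with chloroalkane ligands. A WPRE downstream boosts transcript stability and expression. The cassette ends in a truncated 3' LTR, annotated by the software as a 5' LTR, followed by a bGH polyadenylation signal.

The construct is intended for lentiviral delivery of HaloTag-SYT7 to neurons. The associated study examined SYT7 localization, processing and trafficking in mouse hippocampal neurons.
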