Features (pLannotate 1.2.2; 32 found; start..end, strand, type, name):
     30..119     +  CDS            prolactin signal sequence: signal sequence from bovine prolactin
    144..1027    +  CDS            HaloTag® (fragment): modified bacterial dehalogenase that forms covalent bonds with chloroalkane derivatives
   1071..2279    +  CDS            Syt7: SYT7_MOUSE - Experimental evidence at protein level: Swiss-Prot protein existence level 1. Ca(2+) sensor involved in Ca(2+)-dependent exocytosis of secretory and synaptic vesicles through Ca(2+) and phospholipid binding to the C2 domain. Ca(2+) induces binding of the C2-domains to phospholipid membranes and to assembled SNARE-complexes; both actions contribute to triggering exocytosis. SYT7 binds Ca(2+) with high affinity and slow kinetics compared to other synaptotagmins (PubMed:26738595). Involved in Ca(2+)-triggered lysosomal exocytosis, a major component of the plasma membrane repair (By s
   2301..2325    +  misc_feature   MCS (fragment): pBluescript multiple cloning site
   2325..2913    +  misc_feature   WPRE: woodchuck hepatitis virus posttranscriptional regulatory element
   2850..3431    +  CDS            nef (fragment): NEF_HV1H2 - Experimental evidence at protein level: Swiss-Prot protein existence level 1. Extracellular Nef protein targets CD4(+) T-lymphocytes for apoptosis by interacting with CXCR4 surface receptors. From Human immunodeficiency virus type 1 group M subtype B (isolate HXB2) (HIV-1).
   3438..3618    +  LTR            5' LTR (truncated): truncated 5' long terminal repeat (LTR) from HIV-1
   3650..3874    +  polyA_signal   bGH poly(A) signal: bovine growth hormone polyadenylation signal
   3878..3899    +  promoter       SV40 promoter (fragment): SV40 enhancer and early promoter
   3920..4348    +  rep_origin     f1 ori (sequence partly withheld): f1 bacteriophage origin of replication; arrow indicates direction of (+) strand synthesis
   4362..4691    +  promoter       SV40 promoter: SV40 enhancer and early promoter
   4739..4786    +  promoter       EM7 promoter: synthetic bacterial promoter&nbsp
   4805..5179    +  CDS            BleoR: antibiotic-binding protein; Sh ble from Streptoalloteichus hindustanus; confers resistance to bleomycin, phleomycin, and Zeocin™
   5189..5314    +  CDS            ble (fragment): BLE_KLEPN - Experimental evidence at protein level: Swiss-Prot protein existence level 1. Binding protein with a strong affinity to the bleomycin family of antibiotics. Binds to CL990; an antimitotic-antibiotic compound. From Klebsiella pneumoniae.
   5309..5430    +  polyA_signal   SV40 poly(A) signal: SV40 polyadenylation signal
   5501..5523    -  protein_bind   lac operator (fragment): The lac repressor binds to the lac operator to inhibit transcription in E. coli. This inhibition can be relieved by adding lactose or isopropyl-β-D-thiogalactopyranoside (IPTG). lac repressor encoded by lacI
   5527..5557    -  promoter       lac promoter: promoter for the E. coli lac operon
   5572..5593    -  protein_bind   CAP binding site: CAP binding activates transcription in the presence of cAMP. E. coli catabolite activator protein
   5606..5698    -  CDS            lacI (fragment): lac repressor; lacI; The lac repressor binds to the lac operator to inhibit transcription in E. coli. This inhibition can be relieved by adding lactose or isopropyl-β-D-thiogalactopyranoside (IPTG).
   5881..6469    -  rep_origin     ori: high-copy-number ColE1/pMB1/pBR322/pUC origin of replication
   6640..7500    -  CDS            AmpR: β-lactamase; bla; confers resistance to ampicillin, carbenicillin, and related antibiotics
   7501..7605    -  promoter       AmpR promoter: bla
   7664..7716    -  misc_feature   bom (fragment): basis of mobility region from pBR322
   7871..8250    +  enhancer       CMV enhancer: human cytomegalovirus immediate early enhancer
   8251..8450    +  promoter       CMV promoter: human cytomegalovirus (CMV) immediate early promoter
   8468..8648    +  LTR            5' LTR (truncated): truncated 5' long terminal repeat (LTR) from HIV-1
   8695..8820    +  misc_feature   HIV-1 Ψ: packaging signal of human immunodeficiency virus type 1
   8804..9167    +  CDS            HIV-1 gag (fragment): gag protein from human immunodeficiency virus 1; gag
   9313..9546    +  misc_feature   RRE: The Rev response element (RRE) of HIV-1 allows for Rev-dependent mRNA export from the nucleus to the cytoplasm.
   9923..10023   +  CDS            Rev (fragment): human immunodeficiency virus 1 (HIV-1) Rev protein; rev; enhances nuclear export of unspliced and incompletely spliced viral mRNAs
  10073..10190   +  misc_feature   cPPT/CTS: central polypurine tract and central termination sequence of HIV-1
  10235..10681   +  promoter       hSyn promoter: human synapsin I promoter; confers neuron-specific expression (Kügler et al., 2003)
>Addgene plasmid #179714 | pF(UG) hSyn PP-HaloTag-SYT7alpha | addgene full sequence | sequence record 355691 | Addgene NGS Result
AGCGGATCCGGTACCGCGGGCCCGCCACCATGGACAGCAAAGGTTCGTCGCAGAAAGGGTCCCGCCTGCT
CCTGCTGCTGGTGGTGTCAAATCTACTCTTGTGCCAGGGTGTGGTCTCCGATATCGGTACCACGCGTGGA
TCCGAAATCGGTACTGGCTTTCCATTCGACCCCCATTATGTGGAAGTCCTGGGCGAGCGCATGCACTACG
TCGATGTTGGTCCGCGCGATGGCACCCCTGTGCTGTTCCTGCACGGTAACCCGACCTCCTCCTACGTGTG
GCGCAACATCATCCCGCATGTTGCACCGACCCATCGCTGCATTGCTCCAGACCTGATCGGTATGGGCAAA
TCCGACAAACCAGACCTGGGTTATTTCTTCGACGACCACGTCCGCTTCATGGATGCCTTCATCGAAGCCC
TGGGTCTGGAAGAGGTCGTCCTGGTCATTCACGACTGGGGCTCCGCTCTGGGTTTCCACTGGGCCAAGCG
CAATCCAGAGCGCGTCAAAGGTATTGCATTTATGGAGTTCATCCGCCCTATCCCGACCTGGGACGAATGG
CCAGAATTTGCCCGCGAGACCTTCCAGGCCTTCCGCACCACCGACGTCGGCCGCAAGCTGATCATCGATC
AGAACGTTTTTATCGAGGGTACGCTGCCGATGGGTGTCGTCCGCCCGCTGACTGAAGTCGAGATGGACCA
TTACCGCGAGCCGTTCCTGAATCCTGTTGACCGCGAGCCACTGTGGCGCTTCCCAAACGAGCTGCCAATC
GCCGGTGAGCCAGCGAACATCGTCGCGCTGGTCGAAGAATACATGGACTGGCTGCACCAGTCCCCTGTCC
CGAAGCTGCTGTTCTGGGGCACCCCAGGCGTTCTGATCCCACCGGCCGAAGCCGCTCGCCTGGCCAAAAG
CCTGCCTAACTGCAAGGCTGTGGACATCGGCCCGGGTCTGAATCTGCTGCAAGAAGACAACCCGGACCCG
ATCGGCAGCGAGATCGCGCGCTGGCTGTCTACTCTGGAGATTTCCGGTGGATCCGGAAGTTCGGGGTCCA
GCGGTTCTTCAGGCAGTTCCATGTACCGGGACCCGGAGGCGGCCAGCCCAGGGGCACCTACCCGCGATGT
CCTGCTGGTCTCTGCAATCATCACCGTCAGCCTTAGCGTCACTATCGTCCTCTGCGGCCTGTGCCACTGG
TGTCAGCGCAAACTGGGCAAACGCTACAAGAATTCCTTGGAGACGGTGGGCACGCCAGACTCGGGGCGTG
GGCGCGGTGAGAAGAAAGCCATCAAGTTGCCTGCAGGAGGGAAGGCTGTGAATACAGCCCCAGTGCCCGG
CCAGACGCCACATGATGAGTCTGACCGCAGAACGGAGACCCGTTCCTCTGTCTCGGACCTCGTCAACTCC
CTTACCAGCGAGATGCTCATGCTCTCCCCAGGTTCTGAGGAGGATGAGGCCCACGAGGGCTGCAGCCGAG
AGAACCTGGGCCGAATCCAGTTCAGTGTTGGCTACAACTTCCAAGAGTCCACACTCACCGTGAAGGTCAT
GAAGGCCCAAGAGCTGCCAGCCAAGGACTTCAGCGGTACTAGTGACCCCTTTGTCAAGATCTACCTGCTA
CCCGACAAGAAGCACAAACTGGAGACCAAGGTGAAGCGGAAGAATCTAAACCCACACTGGAATGAGACCT
TTCTATTTGAAGGGTTTCCCTACGAGAAAGTGGTGCAGAGGGTCCTCTACCTCCAGGTCCTGGATTATGA
CCGTTTCAGCCGCAATGACCCCATTGGGGAGGTGTCCATCCCTCTGAACAAGGTGGACCTGACCCAGATG
CAGACCTTCTGGAAGGATCTGAAGCCATGCAGCGATGGGAGTGGGAGCCGAGGGGAGCTGCTCTTGTCCC
TCTGCTACAACCCCTCTGCCAACTCCATCATCGTGAACATCATCAAAGCTCGAAACCTCAAAGCCATGGA
CATCGGGGGCACATCAGACCCCTATGTGAAGGTGTGGCTGATGTATAAAGACAAGCGGGTAGAGAAAAAG
AAGACTGTGACAAAGAAGAGGAACCTGAACCCCATCTTCAATGAGTCTTTCGCCTTCGACATACCCACGG
AGAAGCTGAGGGAGACCACGATCATCATCACTGTCATGGACAAAGACAAGCTCAGCCGCAACGACGTCAT
CGGCAAGATCTACCTGTCCTGGAAGAGCGGACCAGGTGAAGTGAAACACTGGAAGGACATGATCGCTCGT
CCCCGGCAGCCTGTGGCCCAGTGGCACCAGCTGAAAGCCTGAGGCCGCACTCCTCAGCTAGAATTCGATA
TCAAGCTTATCGATAATCAACCTCTGGATTACAAAATTTGTGAAAGATTGACTGGTATTCTTAACTATGT
TGCTCCTTTTACGCTATGTGGATACGCTGCTTTAATGCCTTTGTATCATGCTATTGCTTCCCGTATGGCT
TTCATTTTCTCCTCCTTGTATAAATCCTGGTTGCTGTCTCTTTATGAGGAGTTGTGGCCCGTTGTCAGGC
AACGTGGCGTGGTGTGCACTGTGTTTGCTGACGCAACCCCCACTGGTTGGGGCATTGCCACCACCTGTCA
GCTCCTTTCCGGGACTTTCGCTTTCCCCCTCCCTATTGCCACGGCGGAACTCATCGCCGCCTGCCTTGCC
CGCTGCTGGACAGGGGCTCGGCTGTTGGGCACTGACAATTCCGTGGTGTTGTCGGGGAAATCATCGTCCT
TTCCTTGGCTGCTCGCCTGTGTTGCCACCTGGATTCTGCGCGGGACGTCCTTCTGCTACGTCCCTTCGGC
CCTCAATCCAGCGGACCTTCCTTCCCGCGGCCTGCTGCCGGCTCTGCGGCCTCTTCCGCGTCTTCGCCTT
CGCCCTCAGACGAGTCGGATCTCCCTTTGGGCCGCCTCCCCGCATCGATACCGTCGACCTCGAGACCTAG
AAAAACATGGAGCAATCACAAGTAGCAATACAGCAGCTACCAATGCTGATTGTGCCTGGCTAGAAGCACA
AGAGGAGGAGGAGGTGGGTTTTCCAGTCACACCTCAGGTACCTTTAAGACCAATGACTTACAAGGCAGCT
GTAGATCTTAGCCACTTTTTAAAAGAAAAGGGGGGACTGGAAGGGCTAATTCACTCCCAACGAAGACAAG
ATATCCTTGATCTGTGGATCTACCACACACAAGGCTACTTCCCTGATTGGCAGAACTACACACCAGGGCC
AGGGATCAGATATCCACTGACCTTTGGATGGTGCTACAAGCTAGTACCAGTTGAGCAAGAGAAGGTAGAA
GAAGCCAATGAAGGAGAGAACACCCGCTTGTTACACCCTGTGAGCCTGCATGGGATGGATGACCCGGAGA
GAGAAGTATTAGAGTGGAGGTTTGACAGCCGCCTAGCATTTCATCACATGGCCCGAGAGCTGCATCCGGA
CTGTACTGGGTCTCTCTGGTTAGACCAGATCTGAGCCTGGGAGCTCTCTGGCTAACTAGGGAACCCACTG
CTTAAGCCTCAATAAAGCTTGCCTTGAGTGCTTCAAGTAGTGTGTGCCCGTCTGTTGTGTGACTCTGGTA
ACTAGAGATCCCTCAGACCCTTTTAGTCAGTGTGGAAAATCTCTAGCAGGGCCCGTTTAAACCCGCTGAT
CAGCCTCGACTGTGCCTTCTAGTTGCCAGCCATCTGTTGTTTGCCCCTCCCCCGTGCCTTCCTTGACCCT
GGAAGGTGCCACTCCCACTGTCCTTTCCTAATAAAATGAGGAAATTGCATCGCATTGTCTGAGTAGGTGT
CATTCTATTCTGGGGGGTGGGGTGGGGCAGGACAGCAAGGGGGAGGATTGGGAAGACAATAGCAGGCATG
CTGGGGATGCGGTGGGCTCTATGGCTTCTGAGGCGGAAAGAACCAGCTGGGGCTCTAGGGGGTATCCCC
[124 nt withheld, positions 3920-4043]
C
[91 nt withheld, positions 4045-4135]
A
[49 nt withheld, positions 4137-4185]
CCTTTGACGTTGGAGTCCACGTTCTTT
[37 nt withheld, positions 4213-4249]
ACCCTATCTCGGTCTATTCTTTTGATTTATAAGGGATTTTGCCGATTTCGGCCTATTGGTTAAAAAATGA
GCTGATTTAACAAAAATTTAACGCGAATTAATTCTGTGGAATGTGTGTCAGTTAGGGTGTGGAAAGTCCC
CAGGCTCCCCAGCAGGCAGAAGTATGCAAAGCATGCATCTCAATTAGTCAGCAACCAGGTGTGGAAAGTC
CCCAGGCTCCCCAGCAGGCAGAAGTATGCAAAGCATGCATCTCAATTAGTCAGCAACCATAGTCCCGCCC
CTAACTCCGCCCATCCCGCCCCTAACTCCGCCCAGTTCCGCCCATTCTCCGCCCCATGGCTGACTAATTT
TTTTTATTTATGCAGAGGCCGAGGCCGCCTCTGCCTCTGAGCTATTCCAGAAGTAGTGAGGAGGCTTTTT
TGGAGGCCTAGGCTTTTGCAAAAAGCTCCCGGGAGCTTGTATATCCATTTTCGGATCTGATCAGCACGTG
TTGACAATTAATCATCGGCATAGTATATCGGCATAGTATAATACGACAAGGTGAGGAACTAAACCATGGC
CAAGTTGACCAGTGCCGTTCCGGTGCTCACCGCGCGCGACGTCGCCGGAGCGGTCGAGTTCTGGACCGAC
CGGCTCGGGTTCTCCCGGGACTTCGTGGAGGACGACTTCGCCGGTGTGGTCCGGGACGACGTGACCCTGT
TCATCAGCGCGGTCCAGGACCAGGTGGTGCCGGACAACACCCTGGCCTGGGTGTGGGTGCGCGGCCTGGA
CGAGCTGTACGCCGAGTGGTCGGAGGTCGTGTCCACGAACTTCCGGGACGCCTCCGGGCCGGCCATGACC
GAGATCGGCGAGCAGCCGTGGGGGCGGGAGTTCGCCCTGCGCGACCCGGCCGGCAACTGCGTGCACTTCG
TGGCCGAGGAGCAGGACTGACACGTGCTACGAGATTTCGATTCCACCGCCGCCTTCTATGAAAGGTTGGG
CTTCGGAATCGTTTTCCGGGACGCCGGCTGGATGATCCTCCAGCGCGGGGATCTCATGCTGGAGTTCTTC
GCCCACCCCAACTTGTTTATTGCAGCTTATAATGGTTACAAATAAAGCAATAGCATCACAAATTTCACAA
ATAAAGCATTTTTTTCACTGCATTCTAGTTGTGGTTTGTCCAAACTCATCAATGTATCTTATCATGTCTG
TATACCGTCGACCTCTAGCTAGAGCTTGGCGTAATCATGGTCATAGCTGTTTCCTGTGTGAAATTGTTAT
CCGCTCACAATTCCACACAACATACGAGCCGGAAGCATAAAGTGTAAAGCCTGGGGTGCCTAATGAGTGA
GCTAACTCACATTAATTGCGTTGCGCTCACTGCCCGCTTTCCAGTCGGGAAACCTGTCGTGCCAGCTGCA
TTAATGAATCGGCCAACGCGCGGGGAGAGGCGGTTTGCGTATTGGGCGCTCTTCCGCTTCCTCGCTCACT
GACTCGCTGCGCTCGGTCGTTCGGCTGCGGCGAGCGGTATCAGCTCACTCAAAGGCGGTAATACGGTTAT
CCACAGAATCAGGGGATAACGCAGGAAAGAACATGTGAGCAAAAGGCCAGCAAAAGGCCAGGAACCGTAA
AAAGGCCGCGTTGCTGGCGTTTTTCCATAGGCTCCGCCCCCCTGACGAGCATCACAAAAATCGACGCTCA
AGTCAGAGGTGGCGAAACCCGACAGGACTATAAAGATACCAGGCGTTTCCCCCTGGAAGCTCCCTCGTGC
GCTCTCCTGTTCCGACCCTGCCGCTTACCGGATACCTGTCCGCCTTTCTCCCTTCGGGAAGCGTGGCGCT
TTCTCATAGCTCACGCTGTAGGTATCTCAGTTCGGTGTAGGTCGTTCGCTCCAAGCTGGGCTGTGTGCAC
GAACCCCCCGTTCAGCCCGACCGCTGCGCCTTATCCGGTAACTATCGTCTTGAGTCCAACCCGGTAAGAC
ACGACTTATCGCCACTGGCAGCAGCCACTGGTAACAGGATTAGCAGAGCGAGGTATGTAGGCGGTGCTAC
AGAGTTCTTGAAGTGGTGGCCTAACTACGGCTACACTAGAAGAACAGTATTTGGTATCTGCGCTCTGCTG
AAGCCAGTTACCTTCGGAAAAAGAGTTGGTAGCTCTTGATCCGGCAAACAAACCACCGCTGGTAGCGGTG
GTTTTTTTGTTTGCAAGCAGCAGATTACGCGCAGAAAAAAAGGATCTCAAGAAGATCCTTTGATCTTTTC
TACGGGGTCTGACGCTCAGTGGAACGAAAACTCACGTTAAGGGATTTTGGTCATGAGATTATCAAAAAGG
ATCTTCACCTAGATCCTTTTAAATTAAAAATGAAGTTTTAAATCAATCTAAAGTATATATGAGTAAACTT
GGTCTGACAGTTACCAATGCTTAATCAGTGAGGCACCTATCTCAGCGATCTGTCTATTTCGTTCATCCAT
AGTTGCCTGACTCCCCGTCGTGTAGATAACTACGATACGGGAGGGCTTACCATCTGGCCCCAGTGCTGCA
ATGATACCGCGAGACCCACGCTCACCGGCTCCAGATTTATCAGCAATAAACCAGCCAGCCGGAAGGGCCG
AGCGCAGAAGTGGTCCTGCAACTTTATCCGCCTCCATCCAGTCTATTAATTGTTGCCGGGAAGCTAGAGT
AAGTAGTTCGCCAGTTAATAGTTTGCGCAACGTTGTTGCCATTGCTACAGGCATCGTGGTGTCACGCTCG
TCGTTTGGTATGGCTTCATTCAGCTCCGGTTCCCAACGATCAAGGCGAGTTACATGATCCCCCATGTTGT
GCAAAAAAGCGGTTAGCTCCTTCGGTCCTCCGATCGTTGTCAGAAGTAAGTTGGCCGCAGTGTTATCACT
CATGGTTATGGCAGCACTGCATAATTCTCTTACTGTCATGCCATCCGTAAGATGCTTTTCTGTGACTGGT
GAGTACTCAACCAAGTCATTCTGAGAATAGTGTATGCGGCGACCGAGTTGCTCTTGCCCGGCGTCAATAC
GGGATAATACCGCGCCACATAGCAGAACTTTAAAAGTGCTCATCATTGGAAAACGTTCTTCGGGGCGAAA
ACTCTCAAGGATCTTACCGCTGTTGAGATCCAGTTCGATGTAACCCACTCGTGCACCCAACTGATCTTCA
GCATCTTTTACTTTCACCAGCGTTTCTGGGTGAGCAAAAACAGGAAGGCAAAATGCCGCAAAAAAGGGAA
TAAGGGCGACACGGAAATGTTGAATACTCATACTCTTCCTTTTTCAATATTATTGAAGCATTTATCAGGG
TTATTGTCTCATGAGCGGATACATATTTGAATGTATTTAGAAAAATAAACAAATAGGGGTTCCGCGCACA
TTTCCCCGAAAAGTGCCACCTGACGTCGACGGATCGGGAGATCTCCCGATCCCCTATGGTGCACTCTCAG
TACAATCTGCTCTGATGCCGCATAGTTAAGCCAGTATCTGCTCCCTGCTTGTGTGTTGGAGGTCGCTGAG
TAGTGCGCGAGCAAAATTTAAGCTACAACAAGGCAAGGCTTGACCGACAATTGCATGAAGAATCTGCTTA
GGGTTAGGCGTTTTGCGCTGCTTCGCGATGTACGGGCCAGATATACGCGTTGACATTGATTATTGACTAG
TTATTAATAGTAATCAATTACGGGGTCATTAGTTCATAGCCCATATATGGAGTTCCGCGTTACATAACTT
ACGGTAAATGGCCCGCCTGGCTGACCGCCCAACGACCCCCGCCCATTGACGTCAATAATGACGTATGTTC
CCATAGTAACGCCAATAGGGACTTTCCATTGACGTCAATGGGTGGAGTATTTACGGTAAACTGCCCACTT
GGCAGTACATCAAGTGTATCATATGCCAAGTACGCCCCCTATTGACGTCAATGACGGTAAATGGCCCGCC
TGGCATTATGCCCAGTACATGACCTTATGGGACTTTCCTACTTGGCAGTACATCTACGTATTAGTCATCG
CTATTACCATGGTGATGCGGTTTTGGCAGTACATCAATGGGCGTGGATAGCGGTTTGACTCACGGGGATT
TCCAAGTCTCCACCCCATTGACGTCAATGGGAGTTTGTTTTGGCACCAAAATCAACGGGACTTTCCAAAA
TGTCGTAACAACTCCGCCCCATTGACGCAAATGGGCGGTAGGCGTGTACGGTGGGAGGTCTATATAAGCA
GCGCGTTTTGCCTGTACTGGGTCTCTCTGGTTAGACCAGATCTGAGCCTGGGAGCTCTCTGGCTAACTAG
GGAACCCACTGCTTAAGCCTCAATAAAGCTTGCCTTGAGTGCTTCAAGTAGTGTGTGCCCGTCTGTTGTG
TGACTCTGGTAACTAGAGATCCCTCAGACCCTTTTAGTCAGTGTGGAAAATCTCTAGCAGTGGCGCCCGA
ACAGGGACTTGAAAGCGAAAGGGAAACCAGAGGAGCTCTCTCGACGCAGGACTCGGCTTGCTGAAGCGCG
CACGGCAAGAGGCGAGGGGCGGCGACTGGTGAGTACGCCAAAAATTTTGACTAGCGGAGGCTAGAAGGAG
AGAGATGGGTGCGAGAGCGTCAGTATTAAGCGGGGGAGAATTAGATCGCGATGGGAAAAAATTCGGTTAA
GGCCAGGGGGAAAGAAAAAATATAAATTAAAACATATAGTATGGGCAAGCAGGGAGCTAGAACGATTCGC
AGTTAATCCTGGCCTGTTAGAAACATCAGAAGGCTGTAGACAAATACTGGGACAGCTACAACCATCCCTT
CAGACAGGATCAGAAGAACTTAGATCATTATATAATACAGTAGCAACCCTCTATTGTGTGCATCAAAGGA
TAGAGATAAAAGACACCAAGGAAGCTTTAGACAAGATAGAGGAAGAGCAAAACAAAAGTAAGACCACCGC
ACAGCAAGCGGCCGCTGATCTTCAGACCTGGAGGAGGAGATATGAGGGACAATTGGAGAAGTGAATTATA
TAAATATAAAGTAGTAAAAATTGAACCATTAGGAGTAGCACCCACCAAGGCAAAGAGAAGAGTGGTGCAG
AGAGAAAAAAGAGCAGTGGGAATAGGAGCTTTGTTCCTTGGGTTCTTGGGAGCAGCAGGAAGCACTATGG
GCGCAGCGTCAATGACGCTGACGGTACAGGCCAGACAATTATTGTCTGGTATAGTGCAGCAGCAGAACAA
TTTGCTGAGGGCTATTGAGGCGCAACAGCATCTGTTGCAACTCACAGTCTGGGGCATCAAGCAGCTCCAG
GCAAGAATCCTGGCTGTGGAAAGATACCTAAAGGATCAACAGCTCCTGGGGATTTGGGGTTGCTCTGGAA
AACTCATTTGCACCACTGCTGTGCCTTGGAATGCTAGTTGGAGTAATAAATCTCTGGAACAGATTTGGAA
TCACACGACCTGGATGGAGTGGGACAGAGAAATTAACAATTACACAAGCTTAATACACTCCTTAATTGAA
GAATCGCAAAACCAGCAAGAAAAGAATGAACAAGAATTATTGGAATTAGATAAATGGGCAAGTTTGTGGA
ATTGGTTTAACATAACAAATTGGCTGTGGTATATAAAATTATTCATAATGATAGTAGGAGGCTTGGTAGG
TTTAAGAATAGTTTTTGCTGTACTTTCTATAGTGAATAGAGTTAGGCAGGGATATTCACCATTATCGTTT
CAGACCCACCTCCCAACCCCGAGGGGACCCGACAGGCCCGAAGGAATAGAAGAAGAAGGTGGAGAGAGAG
ACAGAGACAGATCCATTCGATTAGTGAACGGATCGGCACTGCGTGCGCCAATTCTGCAGACAAATGGCAG
TATTCATCCACAATTTTAAAAGAAAAGGGGGGATTGGGGGGTACAGTGCAGGGGAAAGAATAGTAGACAT
AATAGCAACAGACATACAAACTAAAGAATTACAAAAACAAATTACAAAAATTCAAAATTTTCGGGTTTAT
TACAGGGACAGCAGAGATCCAGTTTGGTTAATTAAAGTGCAAGTGGTTTTAGGACCAGGATGAGGCGGGG
TGGGGGTGCCTACCTGACGACCGACCCCGACCCACTGGACAAGCACCCAACCCCCATTCCCCAAATTGCG
CATCCCCTATCAGAGAGGGGGAGGGGAAACAGGATGCGGCGAGGCGCGTGCGCACTGCCAGCTTCAGCAC
CGCGGACAGTGCCTTCGCCCCCGCCTGGCGGCGCGCGCCACCGCCGCCTCAGCACTGAAGGCGCGCTGAC
GTCACTCGCCGGTCCCCCGTAAACTCCCCTTCCCGGCCACCTTGGTCGCGTCCGCGCCGCCGCCGGCCCA
GCCGGACCGCACCACGCGAGGCGCGAGATAGGGGGGCACGGGCGCGACCATCTGCGCTGCGGCGCCGGCG
ACTCAGCGCTGCCTCAGTCTGCGGTGGGCAGCGGAGGAGTCGTGTCGTGCCTGAGAGCGCAGGTACGGCT
